>Addgene plasmid #191885 | pET28 bleach.1 | addgene full sequence | sequence record 378578 | Addgene NGS Result
TAATACGACTCACTATAGGGGAATTGTGAGCGGATAACAATTCCCCTCTAGAAATAATTTTGTTTAACTT
TAAGAAGGAGATATACCATGGGCAGCAGCCATCATCATCATCATCACGTTAGCAAGGGCGAGGAGCTGTT
CACCGGCGTAGTACCTATCCTGGTCGAACTCGACGGTGACGTGAATGGACATAAATTCTCTGTGCGGGGC
GAAGGCGAGGGAGATGCTACCTATGGTAAGTTAACGCTGAAATTCATTTGCACCACGGGGAAACTGCCTG
TGCCTTGGCCGACCTTAGTAACAACATTAACCTATGGTGTCCAGTGCTTCTCCCGGTACCCTGATCATAT
GAAACAGCATGATTTCTTTAAAAGTGCCATGCCAGAAGGATACGTTCAAGAGCGCACCATTTTTTTCAAG
GACGATGGATGCTATAAATTACGCGCCGAGGTAAAATTCGAGGGAGACACCCTTGTTAACCGTATTGAAT
TGCATGGCATCGATTTCAAAGAAGATGGCAACATTCTGGGGCATAAACTTGAATACAACATGAACTCGCA
CAACGTGTACATCATGCCGGACAAACAGAATAACGGTATTAAAGTTAATTTTAAGGTACGGCACAACATA
GAAGACGGATCTGTGCAGCTGGCAGATCATTATCAACAGAATACTCCGATTGGCGACGGCCCAGTTCTCT
TACCTGATTATCACTATTTGCACACCTGGTCGGAATTATCTAAGGACCCAAATGAAAAGCGTGACCACAT
GGTGGTCCTGGAATTCGTGGAGGCTGCGGGTATCACTCTCGGCATGGACGAGCTGTATAAGTAATGAGAT
CCGGCTGCTAACAAAGCCCGAAAGGAAGCTGAGTTGGCTGCTGCCACCGCTGAGCAATAACTAGCATAAC
CCCTTGGGGCCTCTAAACGGGTCTTGAGGGGTTTTTTGCTGAAAGGAGGAACTATATCCGGATTGGCGAA
TGGG
[124 nt withheld, positions 985-1108]
C
[91 nt withheld, positions 1110-1200]
A
[49 nt withheld, positions 1202-1250]
CCTTTGACGTTGGAGTCCACGTTCTTT
[37 nt withheld, positions 1278-1314]
ACCCTATCTCGGTCTATTCTTTTGATTTATAAGGGATTTTGCCGATTTCGGCCTATTGGTTAAAAAATGA
GCTGATTTAACAAAAATTTAACGCGAATTTTAACAAAATATTAACGCTTACAATTTAGGTGGCACTTTTC
GGGGAAATGTGCGCGGAACCCCTATTTGTTTATTTTTCTAAATACATTCAAATATGTATCCGCTCATGAA
TTAATTCTTAGAAAAACTCATCGAGCATCAAATGAAACTGCAATTTATTCATATCAGGATTATCAATACC
ATATTTTTGAAAAAGCCGTTTCTGTAATGAAGGAGAAAACTCACCGAGGCAGTTCCATAGGATGGCAAGA
TCCTGGTATCGGTCTGCGATTCCGACTCGTCCAACATCAATACAACCTATTAATTTCCCCTCGTCAAAAA
TAAGGTTATCAAGTGAGAAATCACCATGAGTGACGACTGAATCCGGTGAGAATGGCAAAAGTTTATGCAT
TTCTTTCCAGACTTGTTCAACAGGCCAGCCATTACGCTCGTCATCAAAATCACTCGCATCAACCAAACCG
TTATTCATTCGTGATTGCGCCTGAGCGAGACGAAATACGCGATCGCTGTTAAAAGGACAATTACAAACAG
GAATCGAATGCAACCGGCGCAGGAACACTGCCAGCGCATCAACAATATTTTCACCTGAATCAGGATATTC
TTCTAATACCTGGAATGCTGTTTTCCCGGGGATCGCAGTGGTGAGTAACCATGCATCATCAGGAGTACGG
ATAAAATGCTTGATGGTCGGAAGAGGCATAAATTCCGTCAGCCAGTTTAGTCTGACCATCTCATCTGTAA
CATCATTGGCAACGCTACCTTTGCCATGTTTCAGAAACAACTCTGGCGCATCGGGCTTCCCATACAATCG
ATAGATTGTCGCACCTGATTGCCCGACATTATCGCGAGCCCATTTATACCCATATAAATCAGCATCCATG
TTGGAATTTAATCGCGGCCTAGAGCAAGACGTTTCCCGTTGAATATGGCTCATAACACCCCTTGTATTAC
TGTTTATGTAAGCAGACAGTTTTATTGTTCATGACCAAAATCCCTTAACGTGAGTTTTCGTTCCACTGAG
CGTCAGACCCCGTAGAAAAGATCAAAGGATCTTCTTGAGATCCTTTTTTTCTGCGCGTAATCTGCTGCTT
GCAAACAAAAAAACCACCGCTACCAGCGGTGGTTTGTTTGCCGGATCAAGAGCTACCAACTCTTTTTCCG
AAGGTAACTGGCTTCAGCAGAGCGCAGATACCAAATACTGTCCTTCTAGTGTAGCCGTAGTTAGGCCACC
ACTTCAAGAACTCTGTAGCACCGCCTACATACCTCGCTCTGCTAATCCTGTTACCAGTGGCTGCTGCCAG
TGGCGATAAGTCGTGTCTTACCGGGTTGGACTCAAGACGATAGTTACCGGATAAGGCGCAGCGGTCGGGC
TGAACGGGGGGTTCGTGCACACAGCCCAGCTTGGAGCGAACGACCTACACCGAACTGAGATACCTACAGC
GTGAGCTATGAGAAAGCGCCACGCTTCCCGAAGGGAGAAAGGCGGACAGGTATCCGGTAAGCGGCAGGGT
CGGAACAGGAGAGCGCACGAGGGAGCTTCCAGGGGGAAACGCCTGGTATCTTTATAGTCCTGTCGGGTTT
CGCCACCTCTGACTTGAGCGTCGATTTTTGTGATGCTCGTCAGGGGGGCGGAGCCTATGGAAAAACGCCA
GCAACGCGGCCTTTTTACGGTTCCTGGCCTTTTGCTGGCCTTTTGCTCACATGTTCTTTCCTGCGTTATC
CCCTGATTCTGTGGATAACCGTATTACCGCCTTTGAGTGAGCTGATACCGCTCGCCGCAGCCGAACGACC
GAGCGCAGCGAGTCAGTGAGCGAGGAAGCGGAAGAGCGCCTGATGCGGTATTTTCTCCTTACGCATCTGT
GCGGTATTTCACACCGCAATGGTGCACTCTCAGTACAATCTGCTCTGATGCCGCATAGTTAAGCCAGTAT
ACACTCCGCTATCGCTACGTGACTGGGTCATGGCTGCGCCCCGACACCCGCCAACACCCGCTGACGCGCC
CTGACGGGCTTGTCTGCTCCCGGCATCCGCTTACAGACAAGCTGTGACCGTCTCCGGGAGCTGCATGTGT
CAGAGGTTTTCACCGTCATCACCGAAACGCGCGAGGCAGCTGCGGTAAAGCTCATCAGCGTGGTCGTGAA
GCGATTCACAGATGTCTGCCTGTTCATCCGCGTCCAGCTCGTTGAGTTTCTCCAGAAGCGTTAATGTCTG
GCTTCTGATAAAGCGGGCCATGTTAAGGGCGGTTTTTTCCTGTTTGGTCACTGATGCCTCCGTGTAAGGG
GGATTTCTGTTCATGGGGGTAATGATACCGATGAAACGAGAGAGGATGCTCACGATACGGGTTACTGATG
ATGAACATGCCCGGTTACTGGAACGTTGTGAGGGTAAACAACTGGCGGTATGGATGCGGCGGGACCAGAG
AAAAATCACTCAGGGTCAATGCCAGCGCTTCGTTAATACAGATGTAGGTGTTCCACAGGGTAGCCAGCAG
CATCCTGCGATGCAGATCCGGAACATAATGGTGCAGGGCGCTGACTTCCGCGTTTCCAGACTTTACGAAA
CACGGAAACCGAAGACCATTCATGTTGTTGCTCAGGTCGCAGACGTTTTGCAGCAGCAGTCGCTTCACGT
TCGCTCGCGTATCGGTGATTCATTCTGCTAACCAGTAAGGCAACCCCGCCAGCCTAGCCGGGTCCTCAAC
GACAGGAGCACGATCATGCGCACCCGTGGGGCCGCCATGCCGGCGATAATGGCCTGCTTCTCGCCGAAAC
GTTTGGTGGCGGGACCAGTGACGAAGGCTTGAGCGAGGGCGTGCAAGATTCCGAATACCGCAAGCGACAG
GCCGATCATCGTCGCGCTCCAGCGAAAGCGGTCCTCGCCGAAAATGACCCAGAGCGCTGCCGGCACCTGT
CCTACGAGTTGCATGATAAAGAAGACAGTCATAAGTGCGGCGACGATAGTCATGCCCCGCGCCCACCGGA
AGGAGCTGACTGGGTTGAAGGCTCTCAAGGGCATCGGTCGAGATCCCGGTGCCTAATGAGTGAGCTAACT
TACATTAATTGCGTTGCGCTCACTGCCCGCTTTCCAGTCGGGAAACCTGTCGTGCCAGCTGCATTAATGA
ATCGGCCAACGCGCGGGGAGAGGCGGTTTGCGTATTGGGCGCCAGGGTGGTTTTTCTTTTCACCAGTGAG
ACGGGCAACAGCTGATTGCCCTTCACCGCCTGGCCCTGAGAGAGTTGCAGCAAGCGGTCCACGCTGGTTT
GCCCCAGCAGGCGAAAATCCTGTTTGATGGTGGTTAACGGCGGGATATAACATGAGCTGTCTTCGGTATC
GTCGTATCCCACTACCGAGATATCCGCACCAACGCGCAGCCCGGACTCGGTAATGGCGCGCATTGCGCCC
AGCGCCATCTGATCGTTGGCAACCAGCATCGCAGTGGGAACGATGCCCTCATTCAGCATTTGCATGGTTT
GTTGAAAACCGGACATGGCACTCCAGTCGCCTTCCCGTTCCGCTATCGGCTGAATTTGATTGCGAGTGAG
ATATTTATGCCAGCCAGCCAGACGCAGACGCGCCGAGACAGAACTTAATGGGCCCGCTAACAGCGCGATT
TGCTGGTGACCCAATGCGACCAGATGCTCCACGCCCAGTCGCGTACCGTCTTCATGGGAGAAAATAATAC
TGTTGATGGGTGTCTGGTCAGAGACATCAAGAAATAACGCCGGAACATTAGTGCAGGCAGCTTCCACAGC
AATGGCATCCTGGTCATCCAGCGGATAGTTAATGATCAGCCCACTGACGCGTTGCGCGAGAAGATTGTGC
ACCGCCGCTTTACAGGCTTCGACGCCGCTTCGTTCTACCATCGACACCACCACGCTGGCACCCAGTTGAT
CGGCGCGAGATTTAATCGCCGCGACAATTTGCGACGGCGCGTGCAGGGCCAGACTGGAGGTGGCAACGCC
AATCAGCAACGACTGTTTGCCCGCCAGTTGTTGTGCCACGCGGTTGGGAATGTAATTCAGCTCCGCCATC
GCCGCTTCCACTTTTTCCCGCGTTTTCGCAGAAACGTGGCTGGCCTGGTTCACCACGCGGGAAACGGTCT
GATAAGAGACACCGGCATACTCTGCGACATCGTATAACGTTACTGGTTTCACATTCACCACCCTGAATTG
ACTCTCTTCCGGGCGCTATCATGCCATACCGCGAAAGGTTTTGCGCCATTCGATGGTGTCCGGGATCTCG
ACGCTCTCCCTTATGCGACTCCTGCATTAGGAAGCAGCCCAGTAGTAGGTTGAGGCCGTTGAGCACCGCC
GCCGCAAGGAATGGTGCATGCAAGGAGATGGCGCCCAACAGTCCCCCGGCCACGGGGCCTGCCACCATAC
CCACGCCGAAACAAGCGCTCATGAGCCCGAAGTGGCGAGCCCGATCTTCCCCATCGGTGATGTCGGCGAT
ATAGGCGCCAGCAACCGCACCTGTGGCGCCGGTGATGCCGGCCACGATGCGTCCGGCGTAGAGGATCGAG
ATCTCGATCCCGCGAAAT
Features (pLannotate 1.2.2; 19 found; start..end, strand, type, name):
      1..19      +  promoter       T7 promoter: promoter for bacteriophage T7 RNA polymerase
     20..44      +  protein_bind   lac operator: The lac repressor binds to the lac operator to inhibit transcription in E. coli. This inhibition can be relieved by adding lactose or isopropyl-β-D-thiogalactopyranoside (IPTG). lac repressor encoded by lacI
     59..81      +  RBS            RBS: efficient ribosome binding site from bacteriophage T7 gene 10 (Olins and Rangwala, 1989)
    100..116     +  CDS            capTEV™ (fragment): composite tag for in vivo biotinylation, TEV protease cleavage, and 6xHis tagging
    118..831     +  CDS            mEGFP: mEGFP is a basic (constitutively fluorescent) green fluorescent protein published in 2002, derived from Aequorea victoria. It has moderate acid sensitivity.
    844..893     +  CDS            SET1 (fragment): solubility-enhancement tag derived from T7 phage gene 10B
    901..948     +  terminator     T7 terminator: transcription terminator for bacteriophage T7 RNA polymerase
    985..1413    +  rep_origin     f1 ori (sequence partly withheld): f1 bacteriophage origin of replication; arrow indicates direction of (+) strand synthesis
   1466..1523    +  promoter       AmpR promoter (fragment): bla
   1532..2347    -  CDS            KanR: aminoglycoside phosphotransferase; aph(3')-Ia; confers resistance to kanamycin in bacteria or G418 (Geneticin®) in eukaryotes
   2469..3057    +  rep_origin     ori: high-copy-number ColE1/pMB1/pBR322/pUC origin of replication
   3243..3382    -  misc_feature   bom: basis of mobility region from pBR322
   3484..3675    -  CDS            rop: Rop protein, which maintains plasmids at low copy number; rop
   3692..4072    +  CDS            YPB1_ECOLX: Protein predicted: Swiss-Prot protein existence level 4. From Escherichia coli.
   4144..4435    -  CDS            TcR (fragment): tetracycline efflux protein; tet; confers resistance to tetracycline
   4450..4471    -  protein_bind   CAP binding site: CAP binding activates transcription in the presence of cAMP. E. coli catabolite activator protein
   4484..5566    -  CDS            lacI: lac repressor; lacI; The lac repressor binds to the lac operator to inhibit transcription in E. coli. This inhibition can be relieved by adding lactose or isopropyl-β-D-thiogalactopyranoside (IPTG).
   5567..5644    -  promoter       lacI promoter: lacI
   5652..5931    -  CDS            TcR (fragment): tetracycline efflux protein; tet; confers resistance to tetracycline
