[The description below was written by a language model from this plasmid's Addgene catalogue record and pLannotate feature annotations shown in this document.]
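Description:
pET28 bleach.1 is a bacterial expression plasmid built on the pET28 backbone that encodes a computationally designed variant of Aequorea victoria GFP. The sequenced record is 5,952 nt. It is maintained in E. coli through a ColE1/pMB1-type origin and selected with kanamycin via the aph(3')-Ia gene. The catalogue lists it as high copy, although the feature table also shows the rop gene and the bom region inherited from pBR322, which are normally associated with lower copy number. An f1 phage origin is also present. Short tetracycline-resistance fragments and a predicted E. coli open reading frame appear to be nonfunctional backbone remnants.

The insert, bleach.1 (747 bp), carries the substitutions T108L, Y145M, T167V and L220V and was generated by the htFuncLib algorithm as part of a designed active-site library of GFP variants. The annotation software matches its coding region to mEGFP, consistent with a GFP-derived sequence. It was introduced by BsaI-based cloning that destroyed both sites. Expression is driven by the T7 promoter with an adjacent lac operator, followed by the T7 gene 10 ribosome binding site and ending at the T7 terminator. The plasmid-borne lacI gene supplies repressor, so transcription is held off until IPTG induction in a host that provides T7 RNA polymerase. An N-terminal His tag allows metal-affinity purification; the small "capTEV" fragment annotated just upstream of the GFP sequence probably reflects this tag, and the short "SET1" fragment downstream is probably an incidental match to vector sequence. The construct is suited to producing and purifying this GFP design for characterisation of its fluorescence. The record does not describe the specific phenotype implied by the name.
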