Addgene plasmid #191885: pET28 bleach.1
Purpose: Encodes a GFP design, bleach.1
Depositing lab: Sarel Fleishman. Depositing organization: Weizmann Institute of Science. Publication: Designed active-site library reveals thousands of functional GFP variants. Weinstein JY, Marti-Gomez C, Lipsh-Sokolik R, Hoch SY, Liebermann D, Nevo R, Weissman H, Petrovich-Kopitman E, Margulies D, Ivankov D, McCandlish DM, Fleishman SJ. Nat Commun. 2023 May 20;14(1):2890. doi: 10.1038/s41467-023-38099-z. PubMed 37210560.
Backbone
  Vector backbone: pET28
  Backbone size w/o insert (bp): 5209
  Vector type: Bacterial Expression
Growth in bacteria
  Bacterial resistance: Kanamycin, 50 μg/mL
  Growth temperature: 37°C
  Growth strain: DH5alpha
  Copy number: High Copy
Gene/Insert
  Gene/Insert name: bleach.1
  Species: Aequorea victoria
  Insert size (bp): 747
  Mutation: T108L Y145M T167V L220V
  Promoter: T7
  Tag / fusion protein: His Tag (N terminal on insert)
  Cloning method: Restriction Enzyme; 5′ cloning site BsaI (destroyed during cloning); 3′ cloning site BsaI (destroyed during cloning)
  Sequencing primers: 5′ TAATACGACTCACTATAGGG; 3′ gctagttattgctcagcgg
Terms and licenses: Academic/Nonprofit Terms; Industry Terms: Not Available to Industry
Depositor comments: Design created by the htFuncLib algorithm
How to cite: pET28 bleach.1 was a gift from Sarel Fleishman (Addgene plasmid # 191885 ; http://n2t.net/addgene:191885 ; RRID:Addgene_191885)
